Addgene plasmid #67423: pET-DEST42-ARL4C-V5-His6
Purpose: Expression of hArl4c with C-term V5 and His6 tag in E. coli
Depositing lab: Richard Kahn. Depositing organization: Emory University. Publication: Tool box: Plasmids for the expression or knockdown of human ARF Family GTPases (ARF/ARL/SAR) and their co-expression in bacteria with N-myristoyltransferases. Kerr SC, Kahn RA. Cell Logist. 2015 Sep 21;5(3):e1090523. doi: 10.1080/21592799.2015.1090523. eCollection 2015 Jul-Sep. PubMed 27057421.
Backbone
  Vector backbone: pET-DEST42
  Backbone manufacturer: Life Technologies
  Vector type: Bacterial Expression
Growth in bacteria
  Bacterial resistance: Ampicillin, 100 μg/mL
  Growth temperature: 37°C
  Growth strain: DH5alpha
  Copy number: High Copy
Gene/Insert
  Gene/Insert name: ARL7 (alt name: pRK13n-D42)
  Species: H. sapiens (human)
  Entrez Gene: ARL4C (a.k.a. ARL7, LAK)
  Promoter: T7/lacO
  Tag / fusion protein: V5 (C terminal on backbone); His (C terminal on backbone)
  Cloning method: Gateway Cloning
  Sequencing primers: 5′ T7; 3′ T7-term
Terms and licenses: Academic/Nonprofit Terms; Industry Terms: Not Available to Industry
How to cite: pET-DEST42-ARL4C-V5-His6 was a gift from Richard Kahn (Addgene plasmid # 67423 ; http://n2t.net/addgene:67423 ; RRID:Addgene_67423)
