[The description below was written by a language model from this plasmid's Addgene catalogue record.]
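Description:
pET-DEST42-ARL4C-V5-His6 is a bacterial expression plasmid for producing human ARL4C (also known as ARL7 or LAK), a member of the ARF family of small regulatory GTPases, in E. coli. It is built on the commercial pET-DEST42 Gateway destination vector, and the ARL4C open reading frame was introduced by Gateway recombination, so the coding sequence is expected to be flanked by the att site remnants that such cloning leaves behind. The plasmid is selected with ampicillin and is recorded as high copy; the record lists a standard cloning strain for propagation. No feature table is provided, so the origin of replication and other backbone elements are not itemised in the record.

Expression is driven by a T7 promoter coupled to a lac operator (T7/lacO). Transcription therefore depends on T7 RNA polymerase supplied by the host and is held in check by Lac repressor until induced, which is the usual arrangement for controlled, high-level protein production in pET systems. The listed sequencing primers suggest that a T7 terminator lies downstream of the cassette. The backbone supplies two C-terminal tags in frame with the insert. The V5 epitope allows immunodetection of the recombinant protein, and the six-histidine tag allows purification by immobilised metal affinity chromatography. Placing both tags at the C terminus leaves the N terminus of the GTPase unmodified.

The construct belongs to a toolbox of plasmids for expressing or knocking down human ARF, ARL and SAR GTPases. Its stated use is the expression of tagged human ARL4C in E. coli.
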