>Addgene plasmid #67423 | pET-DEST42-ARL4C-V5-His6 | addgene partial sequence | sequence record 118135 | T7term 5'-GCTAGTTATTGCTCAGCGG-3'
GGCTTTGTTAGCAGCCGGATCAAACTCAATGGTGATGGTGATGATGACCGGTACGCGTAGAATCGAGACC
GAGGAGAGGGTTAGGGATAGGCTTACCTTCAAGCTTCGAATTGATCACCACTTTGTACAAGAAAGCTGGG
TCCCGCTTCTTCTTCTGCTTGAGGGACTTCCTGCGTTTCAGGATCATCTCATAGAGCTTGTCCATGCCCT
CGGTGAGGCCCTCGCCGATGATGGCGCACGCCGGCTGGACGTGATAGGTGGTGGCCGGGATAAGCTCGTG
CAGCGCCAGCTGCTTCTCAATCTCTGCCACCGGCAGCGACTTGGGCAGGTCCTGCTTGTTGGCGATGACC
AGCAGCGGCGTGCCCTGGTTCTCGGCGAACTTGGTCACCTTGTGCAGCTCCGTCTTGGCCTCCTCCAGCC
GGTCCACGTCCACCGAGTCCACCACGTAGATGATGCCGTCCGTGCAGCGGCTGTAGGACTTCCACAGCGG
CCGCAGCTTCTCCTGGCCGCCCACGTCCCAGAAGTGGCAGCTGATGCCCTTGGCCGTGCCGTTGCTCAGC
TTGATCTTCTCGGTGTTGAAGCCGATGGTGGGCACCGTGTTCACGAACTCGTTGAACTTGAGCCGGTAGA
GCACCGTGGTCTTGCCGGCCGAGTCCAAGCCCAACATGACGATATGCAGGGACTGGAAGGCCGAGATGTT
AGAGGAGATGTTGCCCATGGTTCTATCTCCTTCTAAGCCTGCTTTTTTGTACAAACTTGTGATATTCCTT
CTTAAAGTTAAACAAAATTATTTCTAGAGGGGAATTGTTATCCGCTCACAATTCCCCTATAGTGAGTCGT
ATTAATTTCGCGGGATCGAGATCTCGATCCTCTACGCCGGACGCATCGTGGCCGGCATCACCGGCGCCAC
AGGTGCGGTTGCTGGCGCCTATATCGCCGACATCACCGATGGGGAAGATCGGGCTCGCCACTTCGGGCTC
A
